Addgene plasmid #105372: pTEI067
Purpose: Synthetic biology
Depositing lab: Johannes Stuttmann. Depositing organization: Martin-Luther-Universitaet Halle-Wittenberg. Publication: Peripheral infrastructure vectors and an extended set of plant parts for the Modular Cloning system. Gantner J, Ordon J, Ilse T, Kretschmer C, Gruetzner R, Lofke C, Dagdas Y, Burstenbinder K, Marillonnet S, Stuttmann J. PLoS One. 2018 May 30;13(5):e0197185. doi: 10.1371/journal.pone.0197185. eCollection 2018. PubMed 29847550.
Backbone
  Vector backbone: pICH41295 (Engler et al., 2014)
  Vector type: Synthetic Biology
Growth in bacteria
  Bacterial resistance: Spectinomycin, 50 μg/mL
  Growth temperature: 37°C
  Growth strain: DH5alpha
  Copy number: High Copy
Gene/Insert
  Gene/Insert name: promotor CER6 (Atg68530; 1500bp)
  Species: A. thaliana (mustard weed)
  Mutation: BsaI/ BpiI restriction sites removed
  Cloning method: Restriction Enzyme; 5′ cloning site BpiI (destroyed during cloning); 3′ cloning site BpiI (destroyed during cloning)
  Sequencing primers: 5′ CTTTGAGTGAGCTGATACCG; 3′ GGGTTCCGCGCACATTTC
Terms and licenses: Academic/Nonprofit Terms; Industry Terms: Not Available to Industry
How to cite: pTEI067 was a gift from Johannes Stuttmann (Addgene plasmid # 105372 ; http://n2t.net/addgene:105372 ; RRID:Addgene_105372)
