[The description below was written by a language model from this plasmid's Addgene catalogue record and pLannotate feature annotations shown in this document.]
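Description:
pTEI067 is a level 0 parts plasmid for the plant Modular Cloning (MoClo) system, built in the pICH41295 backbone and carrying a promoter module from Arabidopsis thaliana. The insert is recorded as the CER6 promoter, about 1500 bp. It has been "domesticated" by removing internal BsaI and BpiI recognition sites, so that it survives the type IIS restriction-ligation steps on which Golden Gate/MoClo assembly depends. The fragment was cloned through BpiI sites that were destroyed in the process. By the usual MoClo logic, such a module is later released with the other type IIS enzyme and joined in a defined order to coding sequence and terminator parts to form a transcription unit. The record does not give the flanking fusion overhangs or state whether a 5′ UTR is included.

The sequenced plasmid is 3,905 nt and is a purely bacterial propagation vector. It replicates from a high-copy ColE1/pUC-type origin and is selected with spectinomycin through the aadA gene, which also confers streptomycin resistance. An AmpR (bla) promoter lies upstream of aadA. The short integrase and gentamicin acetyltransferase fragments between them are most likely remnants of the integron-derived cassette that supplied aadA, and the small lacI fragment is likewise non-functional backbone residue. The automated annotation does not label the promoter insert itself, which presumably occupies the unannotated region between the lacI fragment and the resistance cassette. No plant selection marker, T-DNA borders or reporter are present, so the plasmid serves only as a source of a standardized promoter part for assembling plant expression constructs.
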