Features (pLannotate 1.2.2; 6 found; start..end, strand, type, name):
    470..519     +  CDS            lacI (fragment): lac repressor; lacI; The lac repressor binds to the lac operator to inhibit transcription in E. coli. This inhibition can be relieved by adding lactose or isopropyl-β-D-thiogalactopyranoside (IPTG).
   2316..2420    +  promoter       AmpR promoter: bla
   2411..2491    -  CDS            int (fragment): INT2_ECOLX - Protein inferred from homology: Swiss-Prot protein existence level 3. Putative integrase believed to be involved in the insertion of antibiotic resistance genes into plasmids and transposons. From Escherichia coli.
   2579..2635    +  CDS            GmR (fragment): gentamycin acetyltransferase; aacC1; confers resistance to gentamycin
   2642..3430    +  CDS            aadA: S3AD_ECOLX - Experimental evidence at protein level: Swiss-Prot protein existence level 1. Mediates bacterial resistance to the antibiotics streptomycin and spectinomycin. From Escherichia coli.
   3604..287     +  rep_origin     ori (across the origin): high-copy-number ColE1/pMB1/pBR322/pUC origin of replication
>Addgene plasmid #105372 | pTEI067 | addgene full sequence | sequence record 206369 | Addgene NGS Result
CGCAGCGGTCGGGCTGAACGGGGGGTTCGTGCACACAGCCCAGCTTGGAGCGAACGACCTACACCGAACT
GAGATACCTACAGCGTGAGCTATGAGAAAGCGCCACGCTTCCCGAAGGGAGAAAGGCGGACAGGTATCCG
GTAAGCGGCAGGGTCGGAACAGGAGAGCGCACGAGGGAGCTTCCAGGGGGAAACGCCTGGTATCTTTATA
GTCCTGTCGGGTTTCGCCACCTCTGACTTGAGCGTCGATTTTTGTGATGCTCGTCAGGGGGGCGGAGCCT
ATGGAAAAACGCCAGCAACGCGGCCTTTTTACGGTTCCTGGCCTTTTGCTGGCCTTTTGCTCACATGTTC
TTTCCTGCGTTATCCCCTGATTCTGTGGATAACCGTATTACCGCCTTTGAGTGAGCTGATACCGCTCGCC
GCAGCCGAACGACCGAGCGCAGCGAGTCAGTGAGCGAGGAAGCGGAAGAGCGCCCAATACGCAAACCGCC
TCTCCCCGCGCGTTGGCCGATTCATTAATCACTCTGTGGTCTCAGGAGCCCAAGTAGAGGAATTTCATAG
TGAATTCAAAAGATTAACTGTATTCCACCGTCGTATTTTGATAACATTTAGTTATTCCTTTTCTTTTTTT
TCTTCTGCAACAGTTTTTTTTTAATACATTTAGTGTTGGTTTGGTTCAATGAAATATTATATGTTACTTC
TTTTTTTGGAAATAAATTATTCATTCTTTCTACTATAAAAGGAATTGTTCATGCTTTTTTGATACAATAG
TATACCATTTCAAAAGATACCATAGACCAGTTATTACATGAATCGCCAAAACAACACTAAAATCAGAAAA
TCAGTATATTTTGGTATAGTCTCCAACATACAATCATAAAACCTCTGTGAAATTTAAAATCTATATTTGA
CATTTCAAAGTTTAACAACATAGTTCTAAATAATTACCTAAATTTTAAGTCAAATGTGAATTATATTTTA
CTCTTCGATATCGGTTGTTGACGATTAACCATGCAAAAAAGAAACATTAATTGCGAATGTAAATAACAAA
ACATGTAACTCTTGTAGATATACATGTATCGACATTTAAACCCGAATATATATGTATACCTATAATTTCT
CTGATTTTCACGCTACCTGCCACGTACATGGGTGATAGGTCCAAACTCACAAGTAAAAGTTTACGTACAG
TGAATTCGTCTTTTTGGGTATAAACGTACATTTAATTTACACGTAAGAAAGGATTACCAATTCTTTCATT
TATGGTACCAGACAGAGTTAAGGCAAACAAGAGAAACATATAGAGTTTTGATATGTTTTCTTGGATAAAT
ATTAAATTGATGCAATATTTAGGGATGGACACAAGGTAATATATGCCTTTTAAGGTATATGTGCTATATG
AATCGTTTCGCATGGGTACTAAAATTATTTGTCCTTACTTTATATAAACAAATTCCAACAAAATCAAGTT
TTTGCTAAAACTAGTTTATTTGCGGGTTATTTAATTACCTATCATATTACTTGTAATATCATTCGTATGT
TAACGGGTAAACCAAACCAAACCGGATATTGAACTATTAAAAATCTTGTAAATTTGACACAAACTAATGA
ATATCTAAATTATGTTACTGCTATGATAACGACCATTTTTGTTTTTGAGAACCATAATATAAATTACAGG
TACGTGACAAGTACTAAGTATTTATATCCACCTTTAGTCACAGTACCAATATTGCGCCTACCGGGCAACG
TGAACGTGATCATCAAATCAAAGTAGTTACCAAACGCTTTGATCTCGATAAAACTAAAAGCTGACACGTC
TTGCTGTTTCTTAATTTATTTCTCTTACAACGACAATTTTGAGAAATATGAAATTTTTATATCGAAAGGG
AACAGTCCTTATCATTTGCTCCCATCACTTGCTTTTGTCTAGTTACAACTGGAAATCGAAGAGAAGTATT
ACAAAAACATTTTTCTCGTCATTTATAAAAAAATGACAAAAAATTAAATAGAGAGCAAAGCAAGAGCGTT
GGGTGACGTTGGCCTCTTCATTAACTCCTCTCATCTACCCCTTCCTCTGTTCGCCTTTATATCCTTCACC
TTCCCTCTCTCATCTTCATTAACTCATCTTCAAAAATACCCTAATCACATTTTGTAACAATAATACAATT
ATACATTAAAACTCTCCGACAATGTGAGACCACGAAGTGGCTCTTCAGTGGACGAAAGGGCCTCGTGATA
CGCCTATTTTTATAGGTTAATGTCATGATAATAATGGTTTCTTAGACGTCAGGTGGCACTTTTCGGGGAA
ATGTGCGCGGAACCCCTATTTGTTTATTTTTCTAAATACATTCAAATATGTATCCGCTCATGAGACAATA
ACCCTGATAAATGCTTCAATAATATTGAAAAAGGAAGAGTATGCGCTCACGCAACTGGTCCAGAACCTTG
ACCGAACGCAGCGGTGGTAACGGCGCAGTGGCGGTTTTCATGGCTTGTTATGACTGTTTTTTTTTGGGGT
ACAGTCTATGCCTCGGGCATCCAAGCAGCAAGCGCGTTACGCCGTGGGTCGATGTTTGATGTTATGGAGC
AGCAACGATGTTACGCAGCAGGGCAGTCGCCCTAAAACAAAGTTAAACATCATGAGGGAAGCGGTGATCG
CCGAAGTATCGACTCAACTATCAGAGGTAGTTGGCGTCATCGAGCGCCATCTCGAACCGACGTTGCTGGC
CGTACATTTGTACGGCTCCGCAGTGGATGGCGGCCTGAAGCCACACAGCGATATTGATTTGCTGGTTACG
GTGACCGTAAGGCTTGATGAAACAACGCGGCGAGCTTTGATCAACGACCTTTTGGAAACTTCGGCTTCCC
CTGGAGAGAGCGAGATTCTCCGCGCTGTAGAAGTCACCATTGTTGTGCACGACGACATCATTCCGTGGCG
TTATCCAGCTAAGCGCGAACTGCAATTTGGAGAATGGCAGCGCAATGACATTCTTGCAGGTATCTTCGAG
CCAGCCACGATCGACATTGATCTGGCTATCTTGCTGACAAAAGCAAGAGAACATAGCGTTGCCTTGGTAG
GTCCAGCGGCGGAGGAACTCTTTGATCCGGTTCCTGAACAGGATCTATTTGAGGCGCTAAATGAAACCTT
AACGCTATGGAACTCGCCGCCCGACTGGGCTGGCGATGAGCGAAATGTAGTGCTTACGTTGTCCCGCATT
TGGTACAGCGCAGTAACCGGCAAAATCGCGCCGAAGGATGTCGCTGCCGACTGGGCAATGGAGCGCCTGC
CGGCCCAGTATCAGCCCGTCATACTTGAAGCTAGACAGGCTTATCTTGGACAAGAAGAAGATCGCTTGGC
CTCGCGCGCAGATCAGTTGGAAGAATTTGTCCATTACGTAAAAGGCGAGATCACCAAGGTAGTCGGCAAA
TAACTGTCAGACCAAGTTTACTCATATATACTTTAGATTGATTTAAAACTTCATTTTTAATTTAAAAGGA
TCTAGGTGAAGATCCTTTTTGATAATCTCATGACCAAAATCCCTTAACGTGAGTTTTCGTTCCACTGAGC
GTCAGACCCCGTAGAAAAGATCAAAGGATCTTCTTGAGATCCTTTTTTTCTGCGCGTAATCTGCTGCTTG
CAAACAAAAAAACCACCGCTACCAGCGGTGGTTTGTTTGCCGGATCAAGAGCTACCAACTCTTTTTCCGA
AGGTAACTGGCTTCAGCAGAGCGCAGATACCAAATACTGTTCTTCTAGTGTAGCCGTAGTTAGGCCACCA
CTTCAAGAACTCTGTAGCACCGCCTACATACCTCGCTCTGCTAATCCTGTTACCAGTGGCTGCTGCCAGT
GGCGATAAGTCGTGTCTTACCGGGTTGGACTCAAGACGATAGTTACCGGATAAGG
